Addgene plasmid #207197: pFUW-TetO-RBPJ
Purpose: doxycycline-inducible expression of Human RBPJ in mammalian cells
Depositing lab: Filipe Pereira. Depositing organization: Center for Neuroscience and Cell Biology, University of Coimbra. Publication: Anchored screening identifies transcription factor blueprints underlying dendritic cell diversity and subset-specific anti-tumor immunity. Henriques-Oliveira L, Altman AR, Kurochkin I, Ascic E, Halitzki E, Matei A, Pértiga-Cabral D, Ulmert I, Holst S, Nair MS, Cunha PP, Park S, Vergani S, Kharas MG, Yuan J, Lahl K, Rosa FF, Pires CF, Pereira C-F. Immunity. 58, 1-20. October 2025. 10.1016/j.immuni.2025.08.001.
Backbone
  Vector backbone: pFUW-TetO
  Vector type: Mammalian Expression, Lentiviral
Growth in bacteria
  Bacterial resistance: Ampicillin, 100 μg/mL
  Growth temperature: 37°C
  Growth strain: NEB Stable
  Copy number: High Copy
Gene/Insert
  Gene/Insert name: pFUW-TetO-RBPJ
  Species: H. sapiens (human)
  Insert size (bp): 1458
  GenBank ID: BC020780
  Promoter: CMV
  Entrez Gene: RBPJ (a.k.a. AOS3, CBF-1, CBF1, IGKJRB, IGKJRB1, KBF2, RBP-J, RBP-J kappa, RBP-JK, RBPJK, RBPSUH, SUH, csl)
  Cloning method: Restriction Enzyme; 5′ cloning site XbaI (unknown if destroyed); 3′ cloning site BstBI (unknown if destroyed)
  Sequencing primers: 5′ TCCACGCTGTTTTGACCTCC
Terms and licenses: Academic/Nonprofit Terms; Industry Terms: Not Available to Industry
How to cite: pFUW-TetO-RBPJ was a gift from Filipe Pereira (Addgene plasmid # 207197 ; http://n2t.net/addgene:207197 ; RRID:Addgene_207197)
