[The description below was written by a language model from this plasmid's Addgene catalogue record and pLannotate feature annotations shown in this document.]
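Description:
pFUW-TetO-RBPJ is a lentiviral transfer plasmid on the pFUW-TetO backbone for doxycycline-inducible expression of human RBPJ in mammalian cells. It is maintained in E. coli through a high-copy ColE1/pUC-type origin with ampicillin resistance (AmpR); an f1 origin is also present. The backbone outside the viral genome additionally carries an SV40/EM7-driven BleoR cassette with an SV40 poly(A) signal, which could confer Zeocin/bleomycin resistance, although the record does not describe its use for selection.

The viral genome is transcribed in packaging cells from a CMV enhancer/promoter fused to a truncated HIV-1 5' LTR, followed by the Ψ packaging signal with a partial gag sequence, the RRE for Rev-dependent nuclear export, and the cPPT/CTS, which aids nuclear import of the reverse-transcribed genome. The expression cassette consists of a tetracycline response element with seven tetO copies placed upstream of a minimal CMV promoter, which explains the catalogue's "CMV" promoter entry. This drives the RBPJ coding sequence (a roughly 1.4 kb insert cloned between XbaI and BstBI sites), with no tag or reporter annotated. A WPRE downstream enhances transcript stability and expression, and the cassette ends in a second truncated LTR followed by a bGH poly(A) signal. Because no transactivator is encoded, induction requires a tetracycline-controlled transactivator such as rtTA supplied separately.

RBPJ is the DNA-binding transcriptional regulator central to Notch signalling, acting as a repressor alone and as an activator when bound by the Notch intracellular domain. The associated publication concerns screening of transcription factors underlying dendritic cell subset identity, suggesting use for enforced, inducible RBPJ expression in transduced cells.
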