Features (pLannotate 1.2.2; 32 found; start..end, strand, type, name):
    281..298     +  misc_feature   MCS (fragment): pUC18/19 multiple cloning site
    303..341     +  promoter       minimal CMV promoter: human cytomegalovirus (CMV) immediate early promoter
    468..1907    +  CDS            RBPJ: SUH_HUMAN - Also known as IGKJRB, IGKJRB1, RBPJK, RBPSUH. Experimental evidence at protein level: Swiss-Prot protein existence level 1. Transcriptional regulator that plays a central role in Notch signaling, a signaling pathway involved in cell-cell communication that regulates a broad spectrum of cell-fate determinations. Acts as a transcriptional repressor when it is not associated with Notch proteins. When associated with some NICD product of Notch proteins (Notch intracellular domain), it acts as a transcriptional activator that activates transcription of Notch target genes. Probably repre
   1922..1940    +  misc_feature   MCS (fragment): pBluescript multiple cloning site
   1940..2528    +  misc_feature   WPRE: woodchuck hepatitis virus posttranscriptional regulatory element
   2465..3046    +  CDS            nef (fragment): NEF_HV1H2 - Experimental evidence at protein level: Swiss-Prot protein existence level 1. Extracellular Nef protein targets CD4(+) T-lymphocytes for apoptosis by interacting with CXCR4 surface receptors. From Human immunodeficiency virus type 1 group M subtype B (isolate HXB2) (HIV-1).
   3053..3233    +  LTR            5' LTR (truncated): truncated 5' long terminal repeat (LTR) from HIV-1
   3265..3489    +  polyA_signal   bGH poly(A) signal: bovine growth hormone polyadenylation signal
   3493..3514    +  promoter       SV40 promoter (fragment): SV40 enhancer and early promoter
   3535..3963    +  rep_origin     f1 ori (sequence partly withheld): f1 bacteriophage origin of replication; arrow indicates direction of (+) strand synthesis
   3977..4306    +  promoter       SV40 promoter: SV40 enhancer and early promoter
   4354..4401    +  promoter       EM7 promoter: synthetic bacterial promoter&nbsp
   4420..4794    +  CDS            BleoR: antibiotic-binding protein; Sh ble from Streptoalloteichus hindustanus; confers resistance to bleomycin, phleomycin, and Zeocin™
   4804..4929    +  CDS            ble (fragment): BLE_KLEPN - Experimental evidence at protein level: Swiss-Prot protein existence level 1. Binding protein with a strong affinity to the bleomycin family of antibiotics. Binds to CL990; an antimitotic-antibiotic compound. From Klebsiella pneumoniae.
   4924..5045    +  polyA_signal   SV40 poly(A) signal: SV40 polyadenylation signal
   5118..5134    -  protein_bind   lac operator: The lac repressor binds to the lac operator to inhibit transcription in E. coli. This inhibition can be relieved by adding lactose or isopropyl-β-D-thiogalactopyranoside (IPTG). lac repressor encoded by lacI
   5142..5172    -  promoter       lac promoter: promoter for the E. coli lac operon
   5187..5208    -  protein_bind   CAP binding site: CAP binding activates transcription in the presence of cAMP. E. coli catabolite activator protein
   5221..5313    -  CDS            lacI (fragment): lac repressor; lacI; The lac repressor binds to the lac operator to inhibit transcription in E. coli. This inhibition can be relieved by adding lactose or isopropyl-β-D-thiogalactopyranoside (IPTG).
   5496..6084    -  rep_origin     ori: high-copy-number ColE1/pMB1/pBR322/pUC origin of replication
   6255..7115    -  CDS            AmpR: β-lactamase; bla; confers resistance to ampicillin, carbenicillin, and related antibiotics
   7116..7220    -  promoter       AmpR promoter: bla
   7279..7331    -  misc_feature   bom (fragment): basis of mobility region from pBR322
   7486..7865    +  enhancer       CMV enhancer: human cytomegalovirus immediate early enhancer
   7866..8065    +  promoter       CMV promoter: human cytomegalovirus (CMV) immediate early promoter
   8083..8263    +  LTR            5' LTR (truncated): truncated 5' long terminal repeat (LTR) from HIV-1
   8310..8435    +  misc_feature   HIV-1 Ψ: packaging signal of human immunodeficiency virus type 1
   8419..8782    +  CDS            HIV-1 gag (fragment): gag protein from human immunodeficiency virus 1; gag
   8928..9161    +  misc_feature   RRE: The Rev response element (RRE) of HIV-1 allows for Rev-dependent mRNA export from the nucleus to the cytoplasm.
   9538..9638    +  CDS            Rev (fragment): human immunodeficiency virus 1 (HIV-1) Rev protein; rev; enhances nuclear export of unspliced and incompletely spliced viral mRNAs
   9688..9805    +  misc_feature   cPPT/CTS: central polypurine tract and central termination sequence of HIV-1
   9862..270     +  protein_bind   tetracycline response element (across the origin): contains seven copies of the tetracycline operator tetO tetracycline repressor TetR
>Addgene plasmid #207197 | pFUW-TetO-RBPJ | addgene full sequence | sequence record 416334 | Addgene NGS Result
CCCTATCAGTGATAGAGAAAAGTGAAAGTCGAGTTTACCACTCCCTATCAGTGATAGAGAAAAGTGAAAG
TCGAGTTTACCACTCCCTATCAGTGATAGAGAAAAGTGAAAGTCGAGTTTACCACTCCCTATCAGTGATA
GAGAAAAGTGAAAGTCGAGTTTACCACTCCCTATCAGTGATAGAGAAAAGTGAAAGTCGAGTTTACCACT
CCCTATCAGTGATAGAGAAAAGTGAAAGTCGAGTTTACCACTCCCTATCAGTGATAGAGAAAAGTGAAAG
TCGAGCTCGGTACCCGGGTCGAGGTAGGCGTGTACGGTGGGAGGCCTATATAAGCAGAGCTCGTTTAGTG
AACCGTCAGATCGCCTGGAGACGCCATCCACGCTGTTTTGACCTCCATAGAAGACACCGGGACCGATCCA
GCCTCCGCGGCCCCGAATTCACCGGTTCTAGAATGGGGGGCTGCAGGAAATTTGGTGAGCGGCCTCCACC
TAAACGACTTACTAGGGAAGCTATGCGAAATTATTTAAAAGAGCGAGGGGATCAAACAGTACTTATTCTT
CATGCAAAAGTTGCACAGAAGTCATATGGAAATGAAAAAAGGTTTTTTTGCCCACCTCCTTGTGTATATC
TTATGGGCAGCGGATGGAAGAAAAAAAAAGAACAAATGGAACGCGATGGTTGTTCTGAACAAGAGTCTCA
ACCGTGTGCATTTATTGGGATAGGAAATAGTGACCAAGAAATGCAGCAGCTAAACTTGGAAGGAAAGAAC
TATTGCACAGCCAAAACATTGTATATATCTGACTCAGACAAGCGAAAGCACTTCATGTTGTCTGTAAAGA
TGTTCTATGGCAACAGTGATGACATTGGTGTGTTCCTCAGCAAGCGGATAAAAGTCATCTCCAAACCTTC
CAAAAAGAAGCAGTCATTGAAAAATGCTGACTTATGCATTGCCTCAGGAACAAAGGTGGCTCTGTTTAAT
CGACTACGATCCCAGACAGTTAGTACCAGATACTTGCATGTAGAAGGAGGTAATTTTCATGCCAGTTCAC
AGCAGTGGGGAGCCTTTTTTATTCATCTCTTGGATGATGATGAATCAGAAGGAGAAGAATTCACAGTCCG
AGATGGCTACATCCATTATGGACAAACAGTCAAACTTGTGTGCTCAGTTACTGGCATGGCACTCCCAAGA
TTGATAATTAGGAAAGTTGATAAGCAGACCGCATTATTGGATGCAGATGATCCTGTGTCACAACTCCATA
AATGTGCATTTTACCTTAAGGATACAGAAAGAATGTATTTGTGCCTTTCTCAAGAAAGAATAATTCAATT
TCAGGCCACTCCATGTCCAAAAGAACCAAATAAAGAGATGATAAATGATGGCGCTTCCTGGACAATCATT
AGCACAGATAAGGCAGAGTATACATTTTATGAGGGAATGGGCCCTGTCCTTGCCCCAGTCACTCCTGTGC
CTGTGGTAGAGAGCCTTCAGTTGAATGGCGGTGGGGACGTAGCAATGCTTGAACTTACAGGACAGAATTT
CACTCCAAATTTACGAGTGTGGTTTGGGGATGTAGAAGCTGAAACTATGTACAGGTGTGGAGAGAGTATG
CTCTGTGTCGTCCCAGACATTTCTGCATTCCGAGAAGGTTGGAGATGGGTCCGGCAACCAGTCCAGGTTC
CAGTAACTTTGGTCCGAAATGATGGAATCATTTATTCCACCAGCCTTACCTTTACCTACACACCAGAACC
AGGGCCGCGGCCACATTGCAGTGCAGCAGGAGCAATCCTTCGAGCCAATTCAAGCCAGGTGCCCCCTAAC
GAATCAAACACAAACAGCGAGGGAAGTTACACAAACGCCAGCACAAATTCAACCAGTGTCACATCATCTA
CAGCCACAGTGGTATCCTAATTCGAAGTAAAGATATCAAGCTTATCGATAATCAACCTCTGGATTACAAA
ATTTGTGAAAGATTGACTGGTATTCTTAACTATGTTGCTCCTTTTACGCTATGTGGATACGCTGCTTTAA
TGCCTTTGTATCATGCTATTGCTTCCCGTATGGCTTTCATTTTCTCCTCCTTGTATAAATCCTGGTTGCT
GTCTCTTTATGAGGAGTTGTGGCCCGTTGTCAGGCAACGTGGCGTGGTGTGCACTGTGTTTGCTGACGCA
ACCCCCACTGGTTGGGGCATTGCCACCACCTGTCAGCTCCTTTCCGGGACTTTCGCTTTCCCCCTCCCTA
TTGCCACGGCGGAACTCATCGCCGCCTGCCTTGCCCGCTGCTGGACAGGGGCTCGGCTGTTGGGCACTGA
CAATTCCGTGGTGTTGTCGGGGAAATCATCGTCCTTTCCTTGGCTGCTCGCCTGTGTTGCCACCTGGATT
CTGCGCGGGACGTCCTTCTGCTACGTCCCTTCGGCCCTCAATCCAGCGGACCTTCCTTCCCGCGGCCTGC
TGCCGGCTCTGCGGCCTCTTCCGCGTCTTCGCCTTCGCCCTCAGACGAGTCGGATCTCCCTTTGGGCCGC
CTCCCCGCATCGATACCGTCGACCTCGAGACCTAGAAAAACATGGAGCAATCACAAGTAGCAATACAGCA
GCTACCAATGCTGATTGTGCCTGGCTAGAAGCACAAGAGGAGGAGGAGGTGGGTTTTCCAGTCACACCTC
AGGTACCTTTAAGACCAATGACTTACAAGGCAGCTGTAGATCTTAGCCACTTTTTAAAAGAAAAGGGGGG
ACTGGAAGGGCTAATTCACTCCCAACGAAGACAAGATATCCTTGATCTGTGGATCTACCACACACAAGGC
TACTTCCCTGATTGGCAGAACTACACACCAGGGCCAGGGATCAGATATCCACTGACCTTTGGATGGTGCT
ACAAGCTAGTACCAGTTGAGCAAGAGAAGGTAGAAGAAGCCAATGAAGGAGAGAACACCCGCTTGTTACA
CCCTGTGAGCCTGCATGGGATGGATGACCCGGAGAGAGAAGTATTAGAGTGGAGGTTTGACAGCCGCCTA
GCATTTCATCACATGGCCCGAGAGCTGCATCCGGACTGTACTGGGTCTCTCTGGTTAGACCAGATCTGAG
CCTGGGAGCTCTCTGGCTAACTAGGGAACCCACTGCTTAAGCCTCAATAAAGCTTGCCTTGAGTGCTTCA
AGTAGTGTGTGCCCGTCTGTTGTGTGACTCTGGTAACTAGAGATCCCTCAGACCCTTTTAGTCAGTGTGG
AAAATCTCTAGCAGGGCCCGTTTAAACCCGCTGATCAGCCTCGACTGTGCCTTCTAGTTGCCAGCCATCT
GTTGTTTGCCCCTCCCCCGTGCCTTCCTTGACCCTGGAAGGTGCCACTCCCACTGTCCTTTCCTAATAAA
ATGAGGAAATTGCATCGCATTGTCTGAGTAGGTGTCATTCTATTCTGGGGGGTGGGGTGGGGCAGGACAG
CAAGGGGGAGGATTGGGAAGACAATAGCAGGCATGCTGGGGATGCGGTGGGCTCTATGGCTTCTGAGGCG
GAAAGAACCAGCTGGGGCTCTAGGGGGTATCCCC
[124 nt withheld, positions 3535-3658]
C
[91 nt withheld, positions 3660-3750]
A
[49 nt withheld, positions 3752-3800]
CCTTTGACGTTGGAGTCCACGTTCTTT
[37 nt withheld, positions 3828-3864]
ACCCTATCTCGGTCTATTCTTTTGATTTATAAGGGATTTTGCCGATTTCGGCCTATTGGTTAAAAAATGA
GCTGATTTAACAAAAATTTAACGCGAATTAATTCTGTGGAATGTGTGTCAGTTAGGGTGTGGAAAGTCCC
CAGGCTCCCCAGCAGGCAGAAGTATGCAAAGCATGCATCTCAATTAGTCAGCAACCAGGTGTGGAAAGTC
CCCAGGCTCCCCAGCAGGCAGAAGTATGCAAAGCATGCATCTCAATTAGTCAGCAACCATAGTCCCGCCC
CTAACTCCGCCCATCCCGCCCCTAACTCCGCCCAGTTCCGCCCATTCTCCGCCCCATGGCTGACTAATTT
TTTTTATTTATGCAGAGGCCGAGGCCGCCTCTGCCTCTGAGCTATTCCAGAAGTAGTGAGGAGGCTTTTT
TGGAGGCCTAGGCTTTTGCAAAAAGCTCCCGGGAGCTTGTATATCCATTTTCGGATCTGATCAGCACGTG
TTGACAATTAATCATCGGCATAGTATATCGGCATAGTATAATACGACAAGGTGAGGAACTAAACCATGGC
CAAGTTGACCAGTGCCGTTCCGGTGCTCACCGCGCGCGACGTCGCCGGAGCGGTCGAGTTCTGGACCGAC
CGGCTCGGGTTCTCCCGGGACTTCGTGGAGGACGACTTCGCCGGTGTGGTCCGGGACGACGTGACCCTGT
TCATCAGCGCGGTCCAGGACCAGGTGGTGCCGGACAACACCCTGGCCTGGGTGTGGGTGCGCGGCCTGGA
CGAGCTGTACGCCGAGTGGTCGGAGGTCGTGTCCACGAACTTCCGGGACGCCTCCGGGCCGGCCATGACC
GAGATCGGCGAGCAGCCGTGGGGGCGGGAGTTCGCCCTGCGCGACCCGGCCGGCAACTGCGTGCACTTCG
TGGCCGAGGAGCAGGACTGACACGTGCTACGAGATTTCGATTCCACCGCCGCCTTCTATGAAAGGTTGGG
CTTCGGAATCGTTTTCCGGGACGCCGGCTGGATGATCCTCCAGCGCGGGGATCTCATGCTGGAGTTCTTC
GCCCACCCCAACTTGTTTATTGCAGCTTATAATGGTTACAAATAAAGCAATAGCATCACAAATTTCACAA
ATAAAGCATTTTTTTCACTGCATTCTAGTTGTGGTTTGTCCAAACTCATCAATGTATCTTATCATGTCTG
TATACCGTCGACCTCTAGCTAGAGCTTGGCGTAATCATGGTCATAGCTGTTTCCTGTGTGAAATTGTTAT
CCGCTCACAATTCCACACAACATACGAGCCGGAAGCATAAAGTGTAAAGCCTGGGGTGCCTAATGAGTGA
GCTAACTCACATTAATTGCGTTGCGCTCACTGCCCGCTTTCCAGTCGGGAAACCTGTCGTGCCAGCTGCA
TTAATGAATCGGCCAACGCGCGGGGAGAGGCGGTTTGCGTATTGGGCGCTCTTCCGCTTCCTCGCTCACT
GACTCGCTGCGCTCGGTCGTTCGGCTGCGGCGAGCGGTATCAGCTCACTCAAAGGCGGTAATACGGTTAT
CCACAGAATCAGGGGATAACGCAGGAAAGAACATGTGAGCAAAAGGCCAGCAAAAGGCCAGGAACCGTAA
AAAGGCCGCGTTGCTGGCGTTTTTCCATAGGCTCCGCCCCCCTGACGAGCATCACAAAAATCGACGCTCA
AGTCAGAGGTGGCGAAACCCGACAGGACTATAAAGATACCAGGCGTTTCCCCCTGGAAGCTCCCTCGTGC
GCTCTCCTGTTCCGACCCTGCCGCTTACCGGATACCTGTCCGCCTTTCTCCCTTCGGGAAGCGTGGCGCT
TTCTCATAGCTCACGCTGTAGGTATCTCAGTTCGGTGTAGGTCGTTCGCTCCAAGCTGGGCTGTGTGCAC
GAACCCCCCGTTCAGCCCGACCGCTGCGCCTTATCCGGTAACTATCGTCTTGAGTCCAACCCGGTAAGAC
ACGACTTATCGCCACTGGCAGCAGCCACTGGTAACAGGATTAGCAGAGCGAGGTATGTAGGCGGTGCTAC
AGAGTTCTTGAAGTGGTGGCCTAACTACGGCTACACTAGAAGAACAGTATTTGGTATCTGCGCTCTGCTG
AAGCCAGTTACCTTCGGAAAAAGAGTTGGTAGCTCTTGATCCGGCAAACAAACCACCGCTGGTAGCGGTG
GTTTTTTTGTTTGCAAGCAGCAGATTACGCGCAGAAAAAAAGGATCTCAAGAAGATCCTTTGATCTTTTC
TACGGGGTCTGACGCTCAGTGGAACGAAAACTCACGTTAAGGGATTTTGGTCATGAGATTATCAAAAAGG
ATCTTCACCTAGATCCTTTTAAATTAAAAATGAAGTTTTAAATCAATCTAAAGTATATATGAGTAAACTT
GGTCTGACAGTTACCAATGCTTAATCAGTGAGGCACCTATCTCAGCGATCTGTCTATTTCGTTCATCCAT
AGTTGCCTGACTCCCCGTCGTGTAGATAACTACGATACGGGAGGGCTTACCATCTGGCCCCAGTGCTGCA
ATGATACCGCGAGACCCACGCTCACCGGCTCCAGATTTATCAGCAATAAACCAGCCAGCCGGAAGGGCCG
AGCGCAGAAGTGGTCCTGCAACTTTATCCGCCTCCATCCAGTCTATTAATTGTTGCCGGGAAGCTAGAGT
AAGTAGTTCGCCAGTTAATAGTTTGCGCAACGTTGTTGCCATTGCTACAGGCATCGTGGTGTCACGCTCG
TCGTTTGGTATGGCTTCATTCAGCTCCGGTTCCCAACGATCAAGGCGAGTTACATGATCCCCCATGTTGT
GCAAAAAAGCGGTTAGCTCCTTCGGTCCTCCGATCGTTGTCAGAAGTAAGTTGGCCGCAGTGTTATCACT
CATGGTTATGGCAGCACTGCATAATTCTCTTACTGTCATGCCATCCGTAAGATGCTTTTCTGTGACTGGT
GAGTACTCAACCAAGTCATTCTGAGAATAGTGTATGCGGCGACCGAGTTGCTCTTGCCCGGCGTCAATAC
GGGATAATACCGCGCCACATAGCAGAACTTTAAAAGTGCTCATCATTGGAAAACGTTCTTCGGGGCGAAA
ACTCTCAAGGATCTTACCGCTGTTGAGATCCAGTTCGATGTAACCCACTCGTGCACCCAACTGATCTTCA
GCATCTTTTACTTTCACCAGCGTTTCTGGGTGAGCAAAAACAGGAAGGCAAAATGCCGCAAAAAAGGGAA
TAAGGGCGACACGGAAATGTTGAATACTCATACTCTTCCTTTTTCAATATTATTGAAGCATTTATCAGGG
TTATTGTCTCATGAGCGGATACATATTTGAATGTATTTAGAAAAATAAACAAATAGGGGTTCCGCGCACA
TTTCCCCGAAAAGTGCCACCTGACGTCGACGGATCGGGAGATCTCCCGATCCCCTATGGTGCACTCTCAG
TACAATCTGCTCTGATGCCGCATAGTTAAGCCAGTATCTGCTCCCTGCTTGTGTGTTGGAGGTCGCTGAG
TAGTGCGCGAGCAAAATTTAAGCTACAACAAGGCAAGGCTTGACCGACAATTGCATGAAGAATCTGCTTA
GGGTTAGGCGTTTTGCGCTGCTTCGCGATGTACGGGCCAGATATACGCGTTGACATTGATTATTGACTAG
TTATTAATAGTAATCAATTACGGGGTCATTAGTTCATAGCCCATATATGGAGTTCCGCGTTACATAACTT
ACGGTAAATGGCCCGCCTGGCTGACCGCCCAACGACCCCCGCCCATTGACGTCAATAATGACGTATGTTC
CCATAGTAACGCCAATAGGGACTTTCCATTGACGTCAATGGGTGGAGTATTTACGGTAAACTGCCCACTT
GGCAGTACATCAAGTGTATCATATGCCAAGTACGCCCCCTATTGACGTCAATGACGGTAAATGGCCCGCC
TGGCATTATGCCCAGTACATGACCTTATGGGACTTTCCTACTTGGCAGTACATCTACGTATTAGTCATCG
CTATTACCATGGTGATGCGGTTTTGGCAGTACATCAATGGGCGTGGATAGCGGTTTGACTCACGGGGATT
TCCAAGTCTCCACCCCATTGACGTCAATGGGAGTTTGTTTTGGCACCAAAATCAACGGGACTTTCCAAAA
TGTCGTAACAACTCCGCCCCATTGACGCAAATGGGCGGTAGGCGTGTACGGTGGGAGGTCTATATAAGCA
GCGCGTTTTGCCTGTACTGGGTCTCTCTGGTTAGACCAGATCTGAGCCTGGGAGCTCTCTGGCTAACTAG
GGAACCCACTGCTTAAGCCTCAATAAAGCTTGCCTTGAGTGCTTCAAGTAGTGTGTGCCCGTCTGTTGTG
TGACTCTGGTAACTAGAGATCCCTCAGACCCTTTTAGTCAGTGTGGAAAATCTCTAGCAGTGGCGCCCGA
ACAGGGACTTGAAAGCGAAAGGGAAACCAGAGGAGCTCTCTCGACGCAGGACTCGGCTTGCTGAAGCGCG
CACGGCAAGAGGCGAGGGGCGGCGACTGGTGAGTACGCCAAAAATTTTGACTAGCGGAGGCTAGAAGGAG
AGAGATGGGTGCGAGAGCGTCAGTATTAAGCGGGGGAGAATTAGATCGCGATGGGAAAAAATTCGGTTAA
GGCCAGGGGGAAAGAAAAAATATAAATTAAAACATATAGTATGGGCAAGCAGGGAGCTAGAACGATTCGC
AGTTAATCCTGGCCTGTTAGAAACATCAGAAGGCTGTAGACAAATACTGGGACAGCTACAACCATCCCTT
CAGACAGGATCAGAAGAACTTAGATCATTATATAATACAGTAGCAACCCTCTATTGTGTGCATCAAAGGA
TAGAGATAAAAGACACCAAGGAAGCTTTAGACAAGATAGAGGAAGAGCAAAACAAAAGTAAGACCACCGC
ACAGCAAGCGGCCGCTGATCTTCAGACCTGGAGGAGGAGATATGAGGGACAATTGGAGAAGTGAATTATA
TAAATATAAAGTAGTAAAAATTGAACCATTAGGAGTAGCACCCACCAAGGCAAAGAGAAGAGTGGTGCAG
AGAGAAAAAAGAGCAGTGGGAATAGGAGCTTTGTTCCTTGGGTTCTTGGGAGCAGCAGGAAGCACTATGG
GCGCAGCGTCAATGACGCTGACGGTACAGGCCAGACAATTATTGTCTGGTATAGTGCAGCAGCAGAACAA
TTTGCTGAGGGCTATTGAGGCGCAACAGCATCTGTTGCAACTCACAGTCTGGGGCATCAAGCAGCTCCAG
GCAAGAATCCTGGCTGTGGAAAGATACCTAAAGGATCAACAGCTCCTGGGGATTTGGGGTTGCTCTGGAA
AACTCATTTGCACCACTGCTGTGCCTTGGAATGCTAGTTGGAGTAATAAATCTCTGGAACAGATTTGGAA
TCACACGACCTGGATGGAGTGGGACAGAGAAATTAACAATTACACAAGCTTAATACACTCCTTAATTGAA
GAATCGCAAAACCAGCAAGAAAAGAATGAACAAGAATTATTGGAATTAGATAAATGGGCAAGTTTGTGGA
ATTGGTTTAACATAACAAATTGGCTGTGGTATATAAAATTATTCATAATGATAGTAGGAGGCTTGGTAGG
TTTAAGAATAGTTTTTGCTGTACTTTCTATAGTGAATAGAGTTAGGCAGGGATATTCACCATTATCGTTT
CAGACCCACCTCCCAACCCCGAGGGGACCCGACAGGCCCGAAGGAATAGAAGAAGAAGGTGGAGAGAGAG
ACAGAGACAGATCCATTCGATTAGTGAACGGATCGGCACTGCGTGCGCCAATTCTGCAGACAAATGGCAG
TATTCATCCACAATTTTAAAAGAAAAGGGGGGATTGGGGGGTACAGTGCAGGGGAAAGAATAGTAGACAT
AATAGCAACAGACATACAAACTAAAGAATTACAAAAACAAATTACAAAAATTCAAAATTTTCGGGTTTAT
TACAGGGACAGCAGAGATCCAGTTTGGTTAGATCTCGAGTTTACCACT
